>Addgene plasmid #153473 | pCEP4-FLAG-TAPBPR-tapasinCT E102A | depositor full sequence | sequence record 297150 | pCEP4-FLAG-TAPBPR-tapasinCT E102A sequence 11965 bps
GCTAGCGCCACCATGGCCGTCATGGCGCCCCGAACCCTCGTCCTGCTACTCTCGGGGGCCCTGGCCCTGA
CCCAGACCTGGGCGGGCTCCGACTACAAGGACGATGATGACAAGGGAGGATCCAAGCCCCACCCAGCAGA
GGGGCAGTGGCGGGCAGTGGACGTGGTCCTAGACTGTTTCCTGGTGAAGGACGGTGCGCACCGTGGAGCT
CTCGCCAGCAGTGAGGACAGGGCAAGGGCCTCCCTTGTGCTGAAGCAGGTGCCAGTGCTGGACGATGGCT
CCCTGGAGGACTTCACCGATTTCCAAGGGGGCACACTGGCCCAAGATGACCCACCTATTATCTTTGAGGC
CTCAGTGGACCTGGTCCAGATTCCCCAGGCCGAGGCCTTGCTCCATGCTGACTGCAGTGGGAAGGAGGTG
ACCTGTGCTATCTCCCGCTACTTTCTCCAGATGACAGAGACCACTGTTAAGACAGCAGCTTGGTTCATGG
CCAACGTGCAGGTCTCTGGAGGGGGACCTAGCATCTCCTTGGTGATGAAGACTCCCAGGGTCGCCAAGAA
TGAGGTGCTCTGGCACCCAACGCTGAACTTGCCACTGAGCCCCCAGGGGACTGTGCGAACTGCAGTGGAG
TTCCAGGTGATGACACAGACCCAATCCCTGAGCTTCCTGCTGGGGTCCTCAGCCTCCTTGGACTGTGGCT
TCTCCATGGCACCGGGCTTGGACCTCATCAGTGTGGAGTGGCGACTGCAGCACAAGGGCAGGGGTCAGTT
GGTGTACAGCTGGACCGCAGGGCAGGGGCAGGCTGTGCGGAAGGGCGCTACCCTGGAGCCTGCACAACTG
GGCATGGCCAGGGATGCCTCCCTCACCCTGCCCGGCCTCACTATACAGGACGAGGGGACCTACATTTGCC
AGATCACCACCTCTCTGTACCGAGCTCAGCAGATCATCCAGCTCAACATCCAAGCTTCCCCTAAAGTACG
ACTGAGCTTGGCAAACGAAGCTCTGCTGCCCACCCTCATCTGCGACATTGCTGGCTATTACCCTCTGGAT
GTGGTGGTGACGTGGACCCGAGAGGAGCTGGGTGGATCCCCAGCCCAAGTCTCTGGTGCCTCCTTCTCCA
GCCTCAGGCAAAGCGTGGCAGGCACCTACAGCATCTCCTCCTCTCTCACCGCAGAACCTGGCTCTGCAGG
TGCCACTTACACCTGCCAGGTCACACACATCTCTCTGGAGGAGCCCCTTGGGGCCAGCACCCAGGTTGTC
CCACCAGAGCGGAGATCAGGGCCCTCCCTTGAGGACAGCGTAGGCCTTTTCCTGTCTGCCTTTCTTCTGC
TTGGGCTCTTCAAGGCACTGGGCTGGGCTGCTGTCTACCTGTCCACCTGCAAGGATTCAAAGAAGGTACA
GTGCTCCACCTCTCTGTATCTTTCCCTTGTCACTTTATCTCCTCATCCTATCTCAAAACCCATGGAGGGA
GGCTGCTGGTGTGGTAGGCAGAACCTAGGCTTGGAATTCACACTGATCTGGGTTAAAACCTGGCACTATA
TCCTAACTGTAGGACTCTTTGAGCATGCTACTTAATGACTCGAGGCCGGCAAGGCCGGATCCAGACATGA
TAAGATACATTGATGAGTTTGGACAAACCACAACTAGAATGCAGTGAAAAAAATGCTTTATTTGTGAAAT
TTGTGATGCTATTGCTTTATTTGTAACCATTATAAGCTGCAATAAACAAGTTAACAACAACAATTGCATT
CATTTTATGTTTCAGGTTCAGGGGGAGGTGGGGAGGTTTTTTAAAGCAAGTAAAACCTCTACAAATGTGG
TATGGCTGATTATGATCCGGCTGCCTCGCGCGTTTCGGTGATGACGGTGAAAACCTCTGACACATGCAGC
TCCCGGAGACGGTCACAGCTTGTCTGTAAGCGGATGCCGGGAGCAGACAAGCCCGTCAGGGCGCGTCAGC
GGGTGTTGGCGGGTGTCGGGGCGCAGCCATGACCGGTCGACTCTAGAGCCCCGCCGCCGGACGAACTAAA
CCTGACTACGGCATCTCTGCCCCTTCTTCGCTGGTACGAGGAGCGCTTTTGTTTTGTATTCGGGGCAGTG
CATGTAATCCCTTCAGTTGGTTGGTACAACTTGCCAACTGGGCCCTGTTCCACATGTGACACGGGGGGGG
ACCAAACACAAAGGGGTTCTCTGACTGTAGTTGACATCCTTATAAATGGATGTGCACATTTGCCAACACT
GAGTGGCTTTCATCCTGGAGCAGACTTTGCATGCTGTGGACTGCAACACAACATTGCCTTTATGTGTAAC
TCTTGGCTGAAGCTCTTACACCAATGCTGGGGGACATGTACCTCCCAGGGGCCCAGGAAGACTACGGGAG
GCTACACCAACGTCAATCAGAGGGGCCTGTGTAGCTACCGATAAGCGGACCCTCAAGAGGGCATTAGCAA
TAGTGTTTATAAGGCCCCCTTGTTAACCCTAAACGGGTAGCATATGCTTCCCGGGTAGTAGTATATACTA
TCCAGACTAACCCTAATTCAATAGCATATGTTACCCAACGGGAAGCATATGCTATCGAATTAGGGTTAGT
AAAAGGGTCCTAAGGAACAGCGATATCTCCCACCCCATGAGCTGTCACGGTTTTATTTACATGGGGTCAG
GATTCCACGAGGGTAGTGAACCATTTTAGTCACAAGGGCAGTGGCTGAAGATCAAGGAGCGGGCAGTGAA
CTCTCCTGAATCTTCGCCTGCTTCTTCATTCTCCTTCGTTTAGCTAATAGAATAACTGCTGAGTTGTGAA
CAGTAAGGTGTATGTGAGGTGCTCGAAAACAAGGTTTCAGGTGACGCCCCCAGAATAAAATTTGGACGGG
GGGTTCAGTGGTGGCATTGTGCTATGACACCAATATAACCCTCACAAACCCCTTGGGCAATAAATACTAG
TGTAGGAATGAAACATTCTGAATATCTTTAACAATAGAAATCCATGGGGTGGGGACAAGCCGTAAAGACT
GGATGTCCATCTCACACGAATTTATGGCTATGGGCAACACATAATCCTAGTGCAATATGATACTGGGGTT
ATTAAGATGTGTCCCAGGCAGGGACCAAGACAGGTGAACCATGTTGTTACACTCTATTTGTAACAAGGGG
AAAGAGAGTGGACGCCGACAGCAGCGGACTCCACTGGTTGTCTCTAACACCCCCGAAAATTAAACGGGGC
TCCACGCCAATGGGGCCCATAAACAAAGACAAGTGGCCACTCTTTTTTTTGAAATTGTGGAGTGGGGGCA
CGCGTCAGCCCCCACACGCCGCCCTGCGGTTTTGGACTGTAAAATAAGGGTGTAATAACTTGGCTGATTG
TAACCCCGCTAACCACTGCGGTCAAACCACTTGCCCACAAAACCACTAATGGCACCCCGGGGAATACCTG
CATAAGTAGGTGGGCGGGCCAAGATAGGGGCGCGATTGCTGCGATCTGGAGGACAAATTACACACACTTG
CGCCTGAGCGCCAAGCACAGGGTTGTTGGTCCTCATATTCACGAGGTCGCTGAGAGCACGGTGGGCTAAT
GTTGCCATGGGTAGCATATACTACCCAAATATCTGGATAGCATATGCTATCCTAATCTATATCTGGGTAG
CATAGGCTATCCTAATCTATATCTGGGTAGCATATGCTATCCTAATCTATATCTGGGTAGTATATGCTAT
CCTAATTTATATCTGGGTAGCATAGGCTATCCTAATCTATATCTGGGTAGCATATGCTATCCTAATCTAT
ATCTGGGTAGTATATGCTATCCTAATCTGTATCCGGGTAGCATATGCTATCCTAATAGAGATTAGGGTAG
TATATGCTATCCTAATTTATATCTGGGTAGCATATACTACCCAAATATCTGGATAGCATATGCTATCCTA
ATCTATATCTGGGTAGCATATGCTATCCTAATCTATATCTGGGTAGCATAGGCTATCCTAATCTATATCT
GGGTAGCATATGCTATCCTAATCTATATCTGGGTAGTATATGCTATCCTAATTTATATCTGGGTAGCATA
GGCTATCCTAATCTATATCTGGGTAGCATATGCTATCCTAATCTATATCTGGGTAGTATATGCTATCCTA
ATCTGTATCCGGGTAGCATATGCTATCCTCATGCATATACAGTCAGCATATGATACCCAGTAGTAGAGTG
GGAGTGCTATCCTTTGCATATGCCGCCACCTCCCAAGGGGGCGTGAATTTTCGCTGCTTGTCCTTTTCCT
GCATGCTGGTTGCTCCCATTCTTAGGTGAATTTAAGGAGGCCAGGCTAAAGCCGTCGCATGTCTGATTGC
TCACCAGGTAAATGTCGCTAATGTTTTCCAACGCGAGAAGGTGTTGAGCGCGGAGCTGAGTGACGTGACA
ACATGGGTATGCCCAATTGCCCCATGTTGGGAGGACGAAAATGGTGACAAGACAGATGGCCAGAAATACA
CCAACAGCACGCATGATGTCTACTGGGGATTTATTCTTTAGTGCGGGGGAATACACGGCTTTTAATACGA
TTGAGGGCGTCTCCTAACAAGTTACATCACTCCTGCCCTTCCTCACCCTCATCTCCATCACCTCCTTCAT
CTCCGTCATCTCCGTCATCACCCTCCGCGGCAGCCCCTTCCACCATAGGTGGAAACCAGGGAGGCAAATC
TACTCCATCGTCAAAGCTGCACACAGTCACCCTGATATTGCAGGTAGGAGCGGGCTTTGTCATAACAAGG
TCCTTAATCGCATCCTTCAAAACCTCAGCAAATATATGAGTTTGTAAAAAGACCATGAAATAACAGACAA
TGGACTCCCTTAGCGGGCCAGGTTGTGGGCCGGGTCCAGGGGCCATTCCAAAGGGGAGACGACTCAATGG
TGTAAGACGACATTGTGGAATAGCAAGGGCAGTTCCTCGCCTTAGGTTGTAAAGGGAGGTCTTACTACCT
CCATATACGAACACACCGGCGACCCAAGTTCCTTCGTCGGTAGTCCTTTCTACGTGACTCCTAGCCAGGA
GAGCTCTTAAACCTTCTGCAATGTTCTCAAATTTCGGGTTGGAACCTCCTTGACCACGATGCTTTCCAAA
CCACCCTCCTTTTTTGCGCCTGCCTCCATCACCCTGACCCCGGGGTCCAGTGCTTGGGCCTTCTCCTGGG
TCATCTGCGGGGCCCTGCTCTATCGCTCCCGGGGGCACGTCAGGCTCACCATCTGGGCCACCTTCTTGGT
GGTATTCAAAATAATCGGCTTCCCCTACAGGGTGGAAAAATGGCCTTCTACCTGGAGGGGGCCTGCGCGG
TGGAGACCCGGATGATGATGACTGACTACTGGGACTCCTGGGCCTCTTTTCTCCACGTCCACGACCTCTC
CCCCTGGCTCTTTCACGACTTCCCCCCCTGGCTCTTTCACGTCCTCTACCCCGGCGGCCTCCACTACCTC
CTCGACCCCGGCCTCCACTACCTCCTCGACCCCGGCCTCCACTGCCTCCTCGACCCCGGCCTCCACCTCC
TGCTCCTGCCCCTCCTGCTCCTGCCCCTCCTCCTGCTCCTGCCCCTCCTGCCCCTCCTGCTCCTGCCCCT
CCTGCCCCTCCTGCTCCTGCCCCTCCTGCCCCTCCTGCTCCTGCCCCTCCTGCCCCTCCTCCTGCTCCTG
CCCCTCCTGCCCCTCCTCCTGCTCCTGCCCCTCCTGCCCCTCCTGCTCCTGCCCCTCCTGCCCCTCCTGC
TCCTGCCCCTCCTGCCCCTCCTGCTCCTGCCCCTCCTGCTCCTGCCCCTCCTGCTCCTGCCCCTCCTGCT
CCTGCCCCTCCTGCCCCTCCTGCCCCTCCTCCTGCTCCTGCCCCTCCTGCTCCTGCCCCTCCTGCCCCTC
CTGCCCCTCCTGCTCCTGCCCCTCCTCCTGCTCCTGCCCCTCCTGCCCCTCCTGCCCCTCCTCCTGCTCC
TGCCCCTCCTGCCCCTCCTCCTGCTCCTGCCCCTCCTCCTGCTCCTGCCCCTCCTGCCCCTCCTGCCCCT
CCTCCTGCTCCTGCCCCTCCTGCCCCTCCTCCTGCTCCTGCCCCTCCTCCTGCTCCTGCCCCTCCTGCCC
CTCCTGCCCCTCCTCCTGCTCCTGCCCCTCCTCCTGCTCCTGCCCCTCCTGCCCCTCCTGCCCCTCCTGC
CCCTCCTCCTGCTCCTGCCCCTCCTCCTGCTCCTGCCCCTCCTGCTCCTGCCCCTCCCGCTCCTGCTCCT
GCTCCTGTTCCACCGTGGGTCCCTTTGCAGCCAATGCAACTTGGACGTTTTTGGGGTCTCCGGACACCAT
CTCTATGTCTTGGCCCTGATCCTGAGCCGCCCGGGGCTCCTGGTCTTCCGCCTCCTCGTCCTCGTCCTCT
TCCCCGTCCTCGTCCATGGTTATCACCCCCTCTTCTTTGAGGTCCACTGCCGCCGGAGCCTTCTGGTCCA
GATGTGTCTCCCTTCTCTCCTAGGCCATTTCCAGGTCCTGTACCTGGCCCCTCGTCAGACATGATTCACA
CTAAAAGAGATCAATAGACATCTTTATTAGACGACGCTCAGTGAATACAGGGAGTGCAGACTCCTGCCCC
CTCCAACAGCCCCCCCACCCTCATCCCCTTCATGGTCGCTGTCAGACAGATCCAGGTCTGAAAATTCCCC
ATCCTCCGAACCATCCTCGTCCTCATCACCAATTACTCGCAGCCCGGAAAACTCCCGCTGAACATCCTCA
AGATTTGCGTCCTGAGCCTCAAGCCAGGCCTCAAATTCCTCGTCCCCCTTTTTGCTGGACGGTAGGGATG
GGGATTCTCGGGACCCCTCCTCTTCCTCTTCAAGGTCACCAGACAGAGATGCTACTGGGGCAACGGAAGA
AAAGCTGGGTGCGGCCTGTGAGGATCAGCTTATCGATGATAAGCTGTCAAACATGAGAATTCTTGAAGAC
GAAAGGGCCTCGTGATACGCCTATTTTTATAGGTTAATGTCATGATAATAATGGTTTCTTAGACGTCAGG
TGGCACTTTTCGGGGAAATGTGCGCGGAACCCCTATTTGTTTATTTTTCTAAATACATTCAAATATGTAT
CCGCTCATGAGACAATAACCCTGATAAATGCTTCAATAATATTGAAAAAGGAAGAGTATGAGTATTCAAC
ATTTCCGTGTCGCCCTTATTCCCTTTTTTGCGGCATTTTGCCTTCCTGTTTTTGCTCACCCAGAAACGCT
GGTGAAAGTAAAAGATGCTGAAGATCAGTTGGGTGCACGAGTGGGTTACATCGAACTGGATCTCAACAGC
GGTAAGATCCTTGAGAGTTTTCGCCCCGAAGAACGTTTTCCAATGATGAGCACTTTTAAAGTTCTGCTAT
GTGGCGCGGTATTATCCCGTGTTGACGCCGGGCAAGAGCAACTCGGTCGCCGCATACACTATTCTCAGAA
TGACTTGGTTGAGTACTCACCAGTCACAGAAAAGCATCTTACGGATGGCATGACAGTAAGAGAATTATGC
AGTGCTGCCATAACCATGAGTGATAACACTGCGGCCAACTTACTTCTGACAACGATCGGAGGACCGAAGG
AGCTAACCGCTTTTTTGCACAACATGGGGGATCATGTAACTCGCCTTGATCGTTGGGAACCGGAGCTGAA
TGAAGCCATACCAAACGACGAGCGTGACACCACGATGCCTGCAGCAATGGCAACAACGTTGCGCAAACTA
TTAACTGGCGAACTACTTACTCTAGCTTCCCGGCAACAATTAATAGACTGGATGGAGGCGGATAAAGTTG
CAGGACCACTTCTGCGCTCGGCCCTTCCGGCTGGCTGGTTTATTGCTGATAAATCTGGAGCCGGTGAGCG
TGGGTCTCGCGGTATCATTGCAGCACTGGGGCCAGATGGTAAGCCCTCCCGTATCGTAGTTATCTACACG
ACGGGGAGTCAGGCAACTATGGATGAACGAAATAGACAGATCGCTGAGATAGGTGCCTCACTGATTAAGC
ATTGGTAACTGTCAGACCAAGTTTACTCATATATACTTTAGATTGATTTAAAACTTCATTTTTAATTTAA
AAGGATCTAGGTGAAGATCCTTTTTGATAATCTCATGACCAAAATCCCTTAACGTGAGTTTTCGTTCCAC
TGAGCGTCAGACCCCGTAGAAAAGATCAAAGGATCTTCTTGAGATCCTTTTTTTCTGCGCGTAATCTGCT
GCTTGCAAACAAAAAAACCACCGCTACCAGCGGTGGTTTGTTTGCCGGATCAAGAGCTACCAACTCTTTT
TCCGAAGGTAACTGGCTTCAGCAGAGCGCAGATACCAAATACTGTCCTTCTAGTGTAGCCGTAGTTAGGC
CACCACTTCAAGAACTCTGTAGCACCGCCTACATACCTCGCTCTGCTAATCCTGTTACCAGTGGCTGCTG
CCAGTGGCGATAAGTCGTGTCTTACCGGGTTGGACTCAAGACGATAGTTACCGGATAAGGCGCAGCGGTC
GGGCTGAACGGGGGGTTCGTGCACACAGCCCAGCTTGGAGCGAACGACCTACACCGAACTGAGATACCTA
CAGCGTGAGCTATGAGAAAGCGCCACGCTTCCCGAAGGGAGAAAGGCGGACAGGTATCCGGTAAGCGGCA
GGGTCGGAACAGGAGAGCGCACGAGGGAGCTTCCAGGGGGAAACGCCTGGTATCTTTATAGTCCTGTCGG
GTTTCGCCACCTCTGACTTGAGCGTCGATTTTTGTGATGCTCGTCAGGGGGGCGGAGCCTATGGAAAAAC
GCCAGCAACGCGGCCTTTTTACGGTTCCTGGCCTTTTGCTGCGCCGCGTGCGGCTGCTGGAGATGGCGGA
CGCGATGGATATGTTCTGCCAAGGGTTGGTTTGCGCATTCACAGTTCTCCGCAAGAATTGATTGGCTCCA
ATTCTTGGAGTGGTGAATCCGTTAGCGAGGTGCCGCCGGCTTCCATTCAGGTCGAGGTGGCCCGGCTCCA
TGCACCGCGACGCAACGCGGGGAGGCAGACAAGGTATAGGGCGGCGCCTACAATCCATGCCAACCCGTTC
CATGTGCTCGCCGAGGCGGCATAAATCGCCGTGACGATCAGCGGTCCAGTGATCGAAGTTAGGCTGGTAA
GAGCCGCGAGCGATCCTTGAAGCTGTCCCTGATGGTCGTCATCTACCTGCCTGGACAGCATGGCCTGCAA
CGCGGGCATCCCGATGCCGCCGGAAGCGAGAAGAATCATAATGGGGAAGGCCATCCAGCCTCGCGTCGCG
AACGCCAGCAAGACGTAGCCCAGCGCGTCGGCCGCCATGCCCTGCTTCATCCCCGTGGCCCGTTGCTCGC
GTTTGCTGGCGGTGTCCCCGGAAGAAATATATTTGCATGTCTTTAGTTCTATGATGACACAAACCCCGCC
CAGCGTCTTGTCATTGGCGAATTCGAACACGCAGATGCAGTCGGGGCGGCGCGGTCCCAGGTCCACTTCG
CATATTAAGGTGACGCGTGTGGCCTCGAACACCGAGCGACCCTGCAGCGACCCGCTTAACAGCGTCAACA
GCGTGCCGCAGATCCCGGGCAATGAGATATGAAAAAGCCTGAACTCACCGCGACGTCTGTCGAGAAGTTT
CTGATCGAAAAGTTCGACAGCGTCTCCGACCTGATGCAGCTCTCGGAGGGCGAAGAATCTCGTGCTTTCA
GCTTCGATGTAGGAGGGCGTGGATATGTCCTGCGGGTAAATAGCTGCGCCGATGGTTTCTACAAAGATCG
TTATGTTTATCGGCACTTTGCATCGGCCGCGCTCCCGATTCCGGAAGTGCTTGACATTGGGGAATTCAGC
GAGAGCCTGACCTATTGCATCTCCCGCCGTGCACAGGGTGTCACGTTGCAAGACCTGCCTGAAACCGAAC
TGCCCGCTGTTCTGCAGCCGGTCGCGGAGGCCATGGATGCGATCGCTGCGGCCGATCTTAGCCAGACGAG
CGGGTTCGGCCCATTCGGACCGCAAGGAATCGGTCAATACACTACATGGCGTGATTTCATATGCGCGATT
GCTGATCCCCATGTGTATCACTGGCAAACTGTGATGGACGACACCGTCAGTGCGTCCGTCGCGCAGGCTC
TCGATGAGCTGATGCTTTGGGCCGAGGACTGCCCCGAAGTCCGGCACCTCGTGCACGCGGATTTCGGCTC
CAACAATGTCCTGACGGACAATGGCCGCATAACAGCGGTCATTGACTGGAGCGAGGCGATGTTCGGGGAT
TCCCAATACGAGGTCGCCAACATCTTCTTCTGGAGGCCGTGGTTGGCTTGTATGGAGCAGCAGACGCGCT
ACTTCGAGCGGAGGCATCCGGAGCTTGCAGGATCGCCGCGGCTCCGGGCGTATATGCTCCGCATTGGTCT
TGACCAACTCTATCAGAGCTTGGTTGACGGCAATTTCGATGATGCAGCTTGGGCGCAGGGTCGATGCGAC
GCAATCGTCCGATCCGGAGCCGGGACTGTCGGGCGTACACAAATCGCCCGCAGAAGCGCGGCCGTCTGGA
CCGATGGCTGTGTAGAAGTACTCGCCGATAGTGGAAACCGACGCCCCAGCACTCGTCCGAGGGCAAAGGA
ATAGGGGAGATGGGGGAGGCTAACTGAAACACGGAAGGAGACAATACCGGAAGGAACCCGCGCTATGACG
GCAATAAAAAGACAGAATAAAACGCACGGGTGTTGGGTCGTTTGTTCATAAACGCGGGGTTCGGTCCCAG
GGCTGGCACTCTGTCGATACCCCACCGAGACCCCATTGGGGCCAATACGCCCGCGTTTCTTCCTTTTCCC
CACCCCACCCCCCAAGTTCGGGTGAAGGCCCAGGGCTCGCAGCCAACGTCGGGGCGGCAGGCCCTGCCAT
AGCCACTGGCCCCGTGGGTTAGGGACGGGGTCCCCCATGGGGAATGGTTTATGGTTCGTGGGGGTTATTA
TTTTGGGCGTTGCGTGGGGTCTGGTCCACGACTGGACTGAGCAGACAGACCCATGGTTTTTGGATGGCCT
GGGCATGGACCGCATGTACTGGCGCGACACGAACACCGGGCGTCTGTGGCTGCCAAACACCCCCGACCCC
CAAAAACCACCGCGCGGATTTCTGGCGTGCCAAGCTAGTCGACCAATTCTCATGTTTGACAGCTTATCAT
CGCAGATCCGGGCAACGTTGTTGCATTGCTGCAGGCGCAGAACTGGTAGGTATGGAAGATCTATACATTG
AATCAATATTGGCAATTAGCCATATTAGTCATTGGTTATATAGCATAAATCAATATTGGCTATTGGCCAT
TGCATACGTTGTATCTATATCATAATATGTACATTTATATTGGCTCATGTCCAATATGACCGCCATGTTG
ACATTGATTATTGACTAGTTATTAATAGTAATCAATTACGGGGTCATTAGTTCATAGCCCATATATGGAG
TTCCGCGTTACATAACTTACGGTAAATGGCCCGCCTGGCTGACCGCCCAACGACCCCCGCCCATTGACGT
CAATAATGACGTATGTTCCCATAGTAACGCCAATAGGGACTTTCCATTGACGTCAATGGGTGGAGTATTT
ACGGTAAACTGCCCACTTGGCAGTACATCAAGTGTATCATATGCCAAGTCCGCCCCCTATTGACGTCAAT
GACGGTAAATGGCCCGCCTGGCATTATGCCCAGTACATGACCTTACGGGACTTTCCTACTTGGCAGTACA
TCTACGTATTAGTCATCGCTATTACCATGGTGATGCGGTTTTGGCAGTACACCAATGGGCGTGGATAGCG
GTTTGACTCACGGGGATTTCCAAGTCTCCACCCCATTGACGTCAATGGGAGTTTGTTTTGGCACCAAAAT
CAACGGGACTTTCCAAAATGTCGTAATAACCCCGCCCCGTTGACGCAAATGGGCGGTAGGCGTGTACGGT
GGGAGGTCTATATAAGCAGAGCTCGTTTAGTGAACCGTCAGATCTCTAGAAGCTGGGTACCAGCT
Features (pLannotate 1.2.2; 21 found; start..end, strand, type, name):
     13..90      +  CDS            HLA-A (fragment): HLAA_HUMAN - Also known as HLAA. Experimental evidence at protein level: Swiss-Prot protein existence level 1. Allele A*74:01: Presents immunodominant HIV-1 epitopes derived from gag-pol (GQMVHQAISPR, QIYPGIKVR) and rev (RQIHSISER), carrying an aliphatic residue at position 2 and Arg anchor residue at the C-terminus. May contribute to viral load control in chronic HIV-1 infection. From Homo sapiens (Human).
     91..115     +  CDS            3xFLAG (fragment): three tandem FLAG® epitope tags
    121..1338    +  CDS            TAPBPL (fragment): TPSNR_HUMAN - Experimental evidence at protein level: Swiss-Prot protein existence level 1. Component of the antigen processing and presentation pathway, which binds to MHC class I coupled with beta2-microglobulin/B2M. Association between TAPBPR and MHC class I occurs in the absence of a functional peptide-loading complex (PLC). From Homo sapiens (Human).
   1598..1732    -  polyA_signal   SV40 poly(A) signal: SV40 polyadenylation signal
   1755..1837    -  CDS            large T antigen (fragment): large T antigen from SV40 (simian virus 40)
   1840..1880    +  CDS            rop (fragment): Rop protein, which maintains plasmids at low copy number; rop
   2482..4271    -  rep_origin     oriP: Epstein-Barr virus oriP replication origin (Yates et al., 2000)
   4276..4494    -  CDS            gL (fragment): GL_EBVB9 - Experimental evidence at protein level: Swiss-Prot protein existence level 1. The heterodimer glycoprotein H-glycoprotein L is required for the fusion of viral and plasma membranes leading to virus entry into the host cell. Acts as a functional inhibitor of gH and maintains gH in an inhibited form. Upon binding to host integrins, gL dissociates from gH leading to activation of the viral fusion glycoproteins gB and gH. Fusion of EBV with B-lymphocytes requires the additional receptor- binding protein gp42, which forms a complex with gH/gL. The heterodimer gH/gL targets also host EPHA
   4577..6502    -  CDS            EBNA1: Epstein-Barr nuclear antigen 1, also known as EBNA-1 crucial for latent viral infection, and for episomal amplification of vectors containing the oriP origin (Okita et al., 2013)
   6540..6884    -  CDS            BRRF2_EBVB9 (fragment): Protein inferred from homology: Swiss-Prot protein existence level 3. From Epstein-Barr virus (strain B95-8) (HHV-4) (Human herpesvirus 4).
   6887..6910    -  promoter       tet promoter (fragment): E. coli promoter for tetracycline efflux protein gene
   7023..7127    +  promoter       AmpR promoter: bla
   7128..7988    +  CDS            AmpR: β-lactamase; bla; confers resistance to ampicillin, carbenicillin, and related antibiotics
   8159..8747    +  rep_origin     ori: high-copy-number ColE1/pMB1/pBR322/pUC origin of replication
   8937..9281    -  CDS            TcR (fragment): tetracycline efflux protein; tet; confers resistance to tetracycline
   9364..9509    +  promoter       HSV TK promoter: herpes simplex virus thymidine kinase promoter
   9549..10574   +  CDS            HygR: aminoglycoside phosphotransferase from E. coli; aph(4)-Ia; confers resistance to hygromycin
  10639..10687   +  polyA_signal   HSV TK poly(A) signal: herpes simplex virus thymidine kinase polyadenylation signal (Cole and Stacy, 1985)
  10887..11111   +  CDS            gH (fragment): GH_HHV11 - Experimental evidence at protein level: Swiss-Prot protein existence level 1. The heterodimer glycoprotein H-glycoprotein L is required for the fusion of viral and plasma membranes leading to virus entry into the host cell. Following initial binding to host receptor, membrane fusion is mediated by the fusion machinery composed of gB and the heterodimer gH/gL. May also be involved in the fusion between the virion envelope and the outer nuclear membrane during virion morphogenesis. From Human herpesvirus 1 (strain 17) (HHV-1) (Human herpes simplex virus 1).
  11340..11719   +  enhancer       CMV enhancer: human cytomegalovirus immediate early enhancer
  11721..11920   +  promoter       CMV promoter: human cytomegalovirus (CMV) immediate early promoter
