[The description below was written by a language model from this plasmid's Addgene catalogue record and pLannotate feature annotations shown in this document.]
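Description:
pCEP4-FLAG-TAPBPR-tapasinCT E102A is an episomal mammalian expression plasmid of about 12 kb built on the Invitrogen pCEP4 backbone. In E. coli it is maintained through a high-copy ColE1/pUC-type origin and selected with ampicillin via the β-lactamase gene. In mammalian cells, the Epstein-Barr virus oriP origin together with the EBNA1 coding sequence allows the plasmid to replicate and persist extrachromosomally in primate cells. A hygromycin resistance gene, driven by the HSV thymidine kinase promoter and terminated by the TK polyadenylation signal, permits selection of stably maintained populations. Several short annotated fragments (EBV gL and BRRF2, HSV gH, tetracycline resistance, rop, SV40 large T) are best read as backbone remnants flanking these elements rather than functional genes.

The payload, cloned between NheI and XhoI, is expressed from the CMV immediate-early enhancer and promoter and terminated by the SV40 poly(A) signal. The open reading frame begins with a short segment matching the N-terminus of HLA-A, which from its position probably serves as a signal peptide, although the record does not state this. It is followed by a FLAG epitope and then human TAPBPR (gene TAPBPL), an MHC class I-binding protein of the antigen processing pathway that acts independently of the peptide-loading complex. The TAPBPL annotation covers only part of the 1,584 bp insert, consistent with the recorded replacement of the C-terminal tail with that of the related chaperone tapasin. The construct also carries the point substitution E102A. It is intended for mammalian expression of this FLAG-tagged chimeric mutant, and the associated study examines how TAPBPR promotes peptide loading onto MHC-I molecules. The specific role of the E102A change is not described in the record.
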