Addgene plasmid #153473: pCEP4-FLAG-TAPBPR-tapasinCT E102A
Purpose: Mammalian expression of FLAG-tagged TAPBPR with tapasin CT E102A
Depositing lab: Erik Procko. Depositing organization: University of Illinois at Urbana-Champaign. Publication: TAPBPR promotes antigen loading on MHC-I molecules using a peptide trap. McShan AC, Devlin CA, Morozov GI, Overall SA, Moschidi D, Akella N, Procko E, Sgourakis NG. Nat Commun. 2021 May 26;12(1):3174. doi: 10.1038/s41467-021-23225-6. PubMed 34039964.
Backbone
  Vector backbone: pCEP4
  Backbone manufacturer: Invitrogen
  Backbone size w/o insert (bp): 10381
  Total vector size (bp): 11965
  Vector type: Mammalian Expression
  Selectable markers: Hygromycin
Growth in bacteria
  Bacterial resistance: Ampicillin, 100 μg/mL
  Growth temperature: 37°C
  Growth strain: DH5alpha
  Copy number: High Copy
Gene/Insert
  Gene/Insert name: TAPBPR
  Species: H. sapiens (human)
  Insert size (bp): 1584
  Mutation: C terminal tail of tapasin, E102A
  Entrez Gene: TAPBPL (a.k.a. TAPBP-R, TAPBPR)
  Promoter: CMV
  Tag / fusion protein: FLAG (N terminal on insert)
  Cloning method: Restriction Enzyme; 5′ cloning site NheI (not destroyed); 3′ cloning site XhoI (not destroyed)
  Sequencing primers: 5′ CMV_fwd; 3′ EBV_rev
Terms and licenses: Academic/Nonprofit Terms; Industry Terms: Not Available to Industry
How to cite: pCEP4-FLAG-TAPBPR-tapasinCT E102A was a gift from Erik Procko (Addgene plasmid # 153473 ; http://n2t.net/addgene:153473 ; RRID:Addgene_153473)
