>Addgene plasmid #153473 | pCEP4-FLAG-TAPBPR-tapasinCT E102A | addgene partial sequence | sequence record 327925 | Addgene NGS Result
GAGGGGCAGGAGCAGGAGGGGCAGGAGCAGGAGGAGGGGCAGGAGCAGGAGGGGCAGGAGCAGGAGGTGG
AGGCCGGGGTCGAGGAGGCAGTGGAGGCCGGGGTCGAGGAGGTAGTGGAGGCCGGGGTCGAGGAGGTAGT
GGAGGCCGCCGGGGTAGAGGACGTGAAAGAGCCAGGGGGGGAAGTCGTGAAAGAGCCAGGGGGAGAGGTC
GTGGACGTGGAGAAAAGAGGCCCAGGAGTCCCAGTAGTCAGTCATCATCATCCGGGTCTCCACCGCGCAG
GCCCCCTCCAGGTAGAAGGCCATTTTTCCACCCTGTAGGGGAAGCCGATTATTTTGAATACCACCAAGAA
GGTGGCCCAGATGGTGAGCCTGACGTGCCCCCGGGAGCGATAGAGCAGGGCCCCGCAGATGACCCAGGAG
AAGGCCCAAGCACTGGACCCCGGGGTCAGGGTGATGGAGGCAGGCGCAAAAAAGGAGGGTGGTTTGGAAA
GCATCGTGGTCAAGGAGGTTCCAACCCGAAATTTGAGAACATTGCAGAAGGTTTAAGAGCTCTCCTGGCT
AGGAGTCACGTAGAAAGGACTACCGACGAAGGAACTTGGGTCGCCGGTGTGTTCGTATATGGAGGTAGTA
AGACCTCCCTTTACAACCTAAGGCGAGGAACTGCCCTTGCTATTCCACAATGTCGTCTTACACCATTGAG
TCGTCTCCCCTTTGGAATGGCCCCTGGACCCGGCCCACAACCTGGCCCGCTAAGGGAGTCCATTGTCTGT
TATTTCATGGTCTTTTTACAAACTCATATATTTGCTGAGGTTTTGAAGGATGCGATTAAGGACCTTGTTA
TGACAAAGCCCGCTCCTACCTGCAATATCAGGGTGACTGTGTGCAGCTTTGACGATGGAGTAGATTTGCC
TCCCTGGTTTCCACCTATGGTGGAAGGGGCTGCCGCGGAGGGTGATGACGGAGATGACGGAGATGAAGGA
GGTGATGGAGATGAGGGTGAGGAAGGGCAGGAGTGATGTAACTTGTTAGGAGACGCCCTCAATCGTATTA
AAAGCCGTGTATTCCCCCGCACTAAAGAATAAATCCCCAGTAGACATCATGCGTGCTGTTGGTGTATTTC
TGGCCATCTGTCTTGTCACCATTTTCGTCCTCCCAACATGGGGCAATTGGGCATACCCATGTTGTCACGT
CACTCAGCTCCGCGCTCAACACCTTCTCGCGTTGGAAAACATTAGCGACATTTACCTGGTGAGCAATCAG
ACATGCGACGGCTTTAGCCTGGCCTCCTTAAATTCACCTAAGAATGGGAGCAACCAGCAGGAAAAGGACA
AGCAGCGAAAATTCACGCCCCCTTGGGAGGTGGCGGCATATGCAAAGGATAGCACTCCCACTCTACTACT
GGGTATCATATGCTGACTGTATATGCATGAGGATAGCATATGCTACCCGGATACAGATTAGGATAGCATA
TACTACCCAGATATAGATTAGGATAGCATATGCTACCCAGATATAGATTAGGATAGCCTATGCTACCCAG
ATATAAATTAGGATAGCATATACTACCCAGATATAGATTAGGATAGCATATGCTACCCAGATATAGATTA
GGATAGCCTATGCTACCCAGATATAGATTAGGATAGCATATGCTACCCAGATATAGATTAGGATAGCATA
TGCTATCCAGATATTTGGGTAGTATATGCTACCCAGATATAAATTAGGATAGCATATACTACCCTAATCT
CTATTAGGATAGCATATGCTACCCGGATACAGATTAGGATAGCATATACTACCCAGATATAGATTAGGAT
AGCATATGCTACCCAGATATAGATTAGGATAGCCTATGCTACCCAGATATAAATTAGGATAGCATATACT
ACCCAGATATAGATTAGGATAGCATATGCTACCCAGATATAGATTAGGATAGCCTATGCTACCCAGATAT
AGATTAGGATAGCATATGCTATCCAGATATTTGGGTAGTATATGCTACCCATGGCAACATTAGCCCACCG
TGCTCTCAGCGACCTCGTGAATATGAGGACCAACAACCCTGTGCTTGGCGCTCAGGCGCAAGTGTGTGTA
ATTTGTCCTCCAGATCGCAGCAATCGCGCCCCTATCTTGGCCCGCCCACCTACTTATGCAGGTATTCCCC
GGGGTGCCATTAGTGGTTTTGTGGGCAAGTGGTTTGACCGCAGTGGTTAGCGGGGTTACAATCAGCCAAG
TTATTACACCCTTATTTTACAGTCCAAAACCGCAGGGCGGCGTGTGGGGGCTGACGCGTGCCCCCACTCC
ACAATTTCAAAAAAAAGAGTGGCCACTTGTCTTTGTTTATGGGCCCCATTGGCGTGGAGCCCCGTTTAAT
TTTCGGGGGTGTTAGAGACAACCAGTGGAGTCCGCTGCTGTCGGCGTCCACTCTCTTTCCCCTTGTTACA
AATAGAGTGTAACAACATGGTTCACCTGTCTTGGTCCCTGCCTGGGACACATCTTAATAACCCCAGTATC
ATATTGCACTAGGATTATGTGTTGCCCATAGCCATAAATTCGTGTGAGATGGACATCCAGTCTTTACGGC
TTGTCCCCACCCCATGGATTTCTATTGTTAAAGATATTCAGAATGTTTCATTCCTACACTAGTATTTATT
GCCCAAGGGGTTTGTGAGGGTTATATTGGTGTCATAGCACAATGCCACCACTGAACCCCCCGTCCAAATT
TTATTCTGGGGGCGTCACCTGAAACCTTGTTTTCGAGCACCTCACATACACCTTACTGTTCACAACTCAG
CAGTTATTCTATTAGCTAAACGAAGGAGAATGAAGAAGCAGGCGAAGATTCAGGAGAGTTCACTGCCCGC
TCCTTGATCTTCAGCCACTGCCCTTGTGACTAAAATGGTTCACTACCCTCGTGGAATCCTGACCCCATGT
AAATAAAACCGTGACAGCTCATGGGGTGGGAGATATCGCTGTTCCTTAGGACCCTTTTACTAACCCTAAT
TCGATAGCATATGCTTCCCGTTGGGTAACATATGCTATTGAATTAGGGTTAGTCTGGATAGTATATACTA
CTACCCGGGAAGCATATGCTACCCGTTTAGGGTTAACAAGGGGGCCTTATAAACACTATTGCTAATGCCC
TCTTGAGGGTCCGCTTATCGGTAGCTACACAGGCCCCTCTGATTGACGTTGGTGTAGCCTCCCGTAGTCT
TCCTGGGCCCCTGGGAGGTACATGTCCCCCAGCATTGGTGTAAGAGCTTCAGCCAAGAGTTACACATAAA
GGCAATGTTGTGTTGCAGTCCACAGACTGCAAAGTCTGCTCCAGGATGAAAGCCACTCAGTGTTGGCAAA
TGTGCACATCCATTTATAAGGATGTCAACTACAGTCAGAGAACCCCTTTGTGTTTGGTCCCCCCCCGTGT
CACATGTGGAACAGGGCCCAGTTGGCAAGTTGTACCAACCAACTGAAGGGATTACATGCACTGCCCCGCG
AAGAAGGGGCAGAGATGTCGTAGTCAGGTTTAGTTCGTCCGGGGCGGGGATCGATCCTCTAGAGTCGACC
TCATGGCTGCGCCCCGACACCCGCCAACACCCGCTGACGCGCCCTGACGGGCTTGTCTGCTCCCGGCATC
CGCTTACAGACAAGCTGTGACCGTCTCCGGGAGCTGCATGTGTCAGAGGTTTTCACCGTCATCACCGAAA
CGCGCGAGGCAGCCGGATCATAATCAGCCATACCACATTTGTAGAGGTTTTACTTGCTTTAAAAAACCTC
CCACACCTCCCCCTGAACCTGAAACATAAAATGAATGCAATTGTTGTTGTTAACTTGTTTATTGCAGCTT
ATAATGGTTACAAATAAAGCAATAGCATCACAAATTTCACAAATAAAGCATTTTTTTCACTGCATTCTAG
TTGTGGTTTGTCCAAACTCATCAATGTATCTTATCATGTCTGGATCCGGCCTTGCCGGCCTCGAGTCATT
AAGTAGCATGCTCAAAGAGTCCTACAGTTAGGATATAGTGCCAGGTTTTAACCCAGATCAGTGTGAATTC
CAAGCCTAGGTTCTGCCTACCACACCAGCAGCCTCCCTCCATGGGTTTTGAGATAGGATGAGGAGATAAA
GTGACAAGGGAAAGATACAGAGAGGTGGAGCACTGTACCTTCTTTGAATCCTTGCAGGTGGACAGGTAGA
CAGCAGCCCAGCCCAGTGCCTTGAAGAGCCCAAGCAGAAGAAAGGCAGACAGGAAAAGGCCTACGCTGTC
CTCAAGGGAGGGCCCTGATCTCCGCTCTGGTGGGACAACCTGGGTGCTGGCCCCAAGGGGCTCCTCCAGA
GAGATGTGTGTGACCTGGCAGGTGTAAGTGGCACCTGCAGAGCCAGGTTCTGCGGTGAGAGAGGAGGAGA
TGCTGTAGGTGCCTGCCACGCTTTGCCTGAGGCTGGAGAAGGAGGCACCAGAGACTTGGGCTGGGGATCC
ACCCAGCTCCTCTCGGGTCCACGTCACCACCACATCCAGAGGGTAATAGCCAGCAATGTCGCAGATGAGG
GTGGGCAGCAGAGCTTCGTTTGCCAAGCTCAGTCGTACTTTAGGGGAAGCTTGGATGTTGAGCTGGATGA
TCTGCTGAGCTCGGTACAGAGAGGTGGTGATCTGGCAAATGTAGGTCCCCTCGTCCTGTATAGTGAGGCC
GGGCAGGGTGAGGGAGGCATCCCTGGCCATGCCCAGTTGTGCAGGCTCCAGGGTAGCGCCCTTCCGCACA
GCCTGCCCCTGCCCTGCGGTCCAGCTGTACACCAACTGACCCCTGCCCTTGTGCTGCAGTCGCCACTCCA
CACTGATGAGGTCCAAGCCCGGTGCCATGGAGAAGCCACAGTCCAAGGAGGCTGAGGACCCCAGCAGGAA
GCTCAGGGATTGGGTCTGTGTCATCACCTGGAACTCCACTGCAGTTCGCACAGTCCCCTGGGGGCTCAGT
GGCAAGTTCAGCGTTGGGTGCCAGAGCACCTCATTCTTGGCGACCCTGGGAGTCTTCATCACCAAGGAGA
TGCTAGGTCCCCCTCCAGAGACCTGCACGTTGGCCATGAACCAAGCTGCTGTCTTAACAGTGGTCTCTGT
CATCTGGAGAAAGTAGCGGGAGATAGCACAGGTCACCTCCTTCCCACTGCAGTCAGCATGGAGCAAGGCC
TCGGCCTGGGGAATCTGGACCAGGTCCACTGAGGCCTCAAAGATAATAGGTGGGTCATCTTGGGCCAGTG
TGCCCCCTTGGAAATCGGTGAAGTCCTCCAGGGAGCCATCGTCCAGCACTGGCACCTGCTTCAGCACAAG
GGAGGCCCTTGCCCTGTCCTCACTGCTGGCGAGAGCTCCACGGTGCGCACCGTCCTTCACCAGGAAACAG
TCTAGGACCACGTCCACTGCCCGCCACTGCCCCTCTGCTGGGTGGGGCTTGGATCCTCCCTTGTCATCAT
CGTCCTTGTAGTCGGAGCCCGCCCAGGTCTGGGTCAGGGCCAGGGCCCCCGAGAGTAGCAGGACGAGGGT
TCGGGGCGCCATGACGGCCATGGTGGCGCTAGCAGCTGGTACCCAGCTTCTAGAGATCTGACGGTTCACT
AAACGAGCTCTGCTTATATAGACCTCCCACCGTACACGCCTACCGCCCATTTGCGTCAACGGGGCGGGGT
TATTACGACATTTTGGAAAGTCCCGTTGATTTTGGTGCCAAAACAAACTCCCATTGACGTCAATGGGGTG
GAGACTTGGAAATCCCCGTGAGTCAAACCGCTATCCACGCCCATTGGTGTACTGCCAAAACCGCATCACC
ATGGTAATAGCGATGACTAATACGTAGATGTACTGCCAAGTAGGAAAGTCCCGTAAGGTCATGTACTGGG
CATAATGCCAGGCGGGCCATTTACCGTCATTGACGTCAATAGGGGGCGGACTTGGCATATGATACACTTG
ATGTACTGCCAAGTGGGCAGTTTACCGTAAATACTCCACCCATTGACGTCAATGGAAAGTCCCTATTGGC
GTTACTATGGGAACATACGTCATTATTGACGTCAATGGGCGGGGGTCGTTGGGCGGTCAGCCAGGCGGGC
CATTTACCGTAAGTTATGTAACGCGGAACTCCATATATGGGCTATGAACTAATGACCCCGTAATTGATTA
CTATTAATAACTAGTCAATAATCAATGTCAACATGGCGGTCATATTGGACATGAGCCAATATAAATGTAC
ATATTATGATATAGATACAACGTATGCAATGGCCAATAGCCAATATTGATTTATGCTATATAACCAATGA
CTAATATGGCTAATTGCCAATATTGATTCAATGTATAGATCTTCCATACCTACCAGTTCTGCGCCTGCAG
CAATGGCAACAACGTTGCCCGGATCTGCGATGATAAGCTGTCAAACATGAGAATTGGTCGACTAGCTTGG
CACGCCAGAAATCCGCGCGGTGGTTTTTGGGGGTCGGGGGTGTTTGGCAGCCACAGACGCCCGGTGTTCG
TGTCGCGCCAGTACATGCGGTCCATGCCCAGGCCATCCAAAAACCATGGGTCTGTCTGCTCAGTCCAGTC
GTGGACCTGACCCCACGCAACGCCCAAAATAATAACCCCCACGAACCATAAACCATTCCCCATGGGGGAC
CCCGTCCCTAACCCACGGGGCCAGTGGCTATGGCAGGGCCTGCCGCCCCGACGTTGGCTGCGAGCCCTGG
GCCTTCACCCGAACTTGGGGGGTGGGGTGGGGAAAAGGAAGAAACGCGGGCGTATTGGCCCCAATGGGGT
CTCGGTGGGGTATCGACAGAGTGCCAGCCCTGGGACCGAACCCCGCGTTTATGAACAAACGACCCAACAC
CCGTGCGTTTTATTCTGTCTTTTTATTGCCGTCATAGCGCGGGTTCCTTCCGGTATTGTCTCCTTCCGTG
TTTCAGTTAGCCTCCCCCATCTCCCGATCCGGACGAGTGCTGGGGCGTCGGTTTCCACTATCGGCGAGTA
CTTCTACACAGCCATCGGTCCAGACGGCCGCGCTTCTGCGGGCGATTTGTGTACGCCCGACAGTCCCGGC
TCCGGATCGGACGATTGCGTCGCATCGACCCTGCGCCCAAGCTGCATCATCGAAATTGCCGTCAACCAAG
CTCTGATAGAGTTGGTCAAGACCAATGCGGAGCATATACGCCCGGAGCCGCGGCGATCCTGCAAGCTCCG
GATGCCTCCGCTCGAAGTAGCGCGTCTGCTGCTCCATACAAGCCAACCACGGCCTCCAGAAGAAGATGTT
GGCGACCTCGTATTGGGAATCCCCGAACATCGCCTCGCTCCAGTCAATGACCGCTGTTATGCGGCCATTG
TCCGTCAGGACATTGTTGGAGCCGAAATCCGCGTGCACGAGGTGCCGGACTTCGGGGCAGTCCTCGGCCC
AAAGCATCAGCTCATCGAGAGCCTGCGCGACGGACGCACTGACGGTGTCGTCCATCACAGTTTGCCAGTG
ATACACATGGGGATCAGCAATCGCGCATATGAAATCACGCCATGTAGTGTATTGACCGATTCCTTGCGGT
CCGAATGGGCCGAACCCGCTCGTCTGGCTAAGATCGGCCGCAGCGATCGCATCCATGGCCTCCGCGACCG
GCTGCAGAACAGCGGGCAGTTCGGTTTCAGGCAGGTCTTGCAACGTGACACCCTGTGCACGGCGGGAGAT
GCAATAGGTCAGGCTCTCGCTGAATTCCCCAATGTCAAGCACTTCCGGAATCGGGAGCGCGGCCGATGCA
AAGTGCCGATAAACATAACGATCTTTGTAGAAACCATCGGCGCAGCTATTTACCCGCAGGACATATCCAC
GCCCTCCTACATCGAAGCTGAAAGCACGAGATTCTTCGCCCTCCGAGAGCTGCATCAGGTCGGAGACGCT
GTCGAACTTTTCGATCAGAAACTTCTCGACAGACGTCGCGGTGAGTTCAGGCTTTTTCATATCTCATTGC
CCCCCGGGATCTGCGGCACGCTGTTGACGCTGTTAAGCGGGTCGCTGCAGGGTCGCTCGGTGTTCGAGGC
CACACGCGTCACCTTAATATGCGAAGTGGACCTCGGACCGCGCCGCCCCGACTGCATCTGCGTGTTCGAA
TTCGCCAATGACAAGACGCTGGGCGGGGTTTGTGTCATCATAGAACTAAAGACATGCAAATATATTTCTT
CCGGGGACACCGCCAGCAAACGCGAGCAACGGGCCACGGGGATGAAGCAGGGCGGCACCTCGCTAACGGA
TTCACCACTCCAAGAATTGGAGCCAATCAATTCTTGCGGAGAACTGTGAATGCGCAAACCAACCCTTGGC
AGAACATATCCATCGCGTCCGCCATCTCCAGCAGCCGCACGCGGCGCATCTCGGGGCCGACGCGCTGGGC
TACGTCTTGCTGGCGTTCGCGACGCGAGGCTGGATGGCCTTCCCCATTATGATTCTTCTCGCTTCCGGCG
GCATCGGGATGCCCGCGTTGCAGGCCATGCTGTCCAGGCAGGTAGATGACGACCATCAGGGACAGCTTCA
AGGCCAGCAAAAGGCCAGGAACCGTAAAAAGGCCGCGTTGCTGGCGTTTTTCCATAGGCTCCGCCCCCCT
GACGAGCATCACAAAAATCGACGCTCAAGTCAGAGGTGGCGAAACCCGACAGGACTATAAAGATACCAGG
CGTTTCCCCCTGGAAGCTCCCTCGTGCGCTCTCCTGTTCCGACCCTGCCGCTTACCGGATACCTGTCCGC
CTTTCTCCCTTCGGGAAGCGTGGCGCTTTCTCATAGCTCACGCTGTAGGTATCTCAGTTCGGTGTAGGTC
GTTCGCTCCAAGCTGGGCTGTGTGCACGAACCCCCCGTTCAGCCCGACCGCTGCGCCTTATCCGGTAACT
ATCGTCTTGAGTCCAACCCGGTAAGACACGACTTATCGCCACTGGCAGCAGCCACTGGTAACAGGATTAG
CAGAGCGAGGTATGTAGGCGGTGCTACAGAGTTCTTGAAGTGGTGGCCTAACTACGGCTACACTAGAAGG
ACAGTATTTGGTATCTGCGCTCTGCTGAAGCCAGTTACCTTCGGAAAAAGAGTTGGTAGCTCTTGATCCG
GCAAACAAACCACCGCTGGTAGCGGTGGTTTTTTTGTTTGCAAGCAGCAGATTACGCGCAGAAAAAAAGG
ATCTCAAGAAGATCCTTTGATCTTTTCTACGGGGTCTGACGCTCAGTGGAACGAAAACTCACGTTAAGGG
ATTTTGGTCATGAGATTATCAAAAAGGATCTTCACCTAGATCCTTTTAAATTAAAAATGAAGTTTTAAAT
CAATCTAAAGTATATATGAGTAAACTTGGTCTGACAGTTACCAATGCTTAATCAGTGAGGCACCTATCTC
AGCGATCTGTCTATTTCGTTCATCCATAGTTGCCTGACTCCCCGTCGTGTAGATAACTACGATACGGGAG
GGCTTACCATCTGGCCCCAGTGCTGCAATGATACCGCGAGACCCACGCTCACCGGCTCCAGATTTATCAG
CAATAAACCAGCCAGCCGGAAGGGCCGAGCGCAGAAGTGGTCCTGCAACTTTATCCGCCTCCATCCAGTC
TATTAATTGTTGCCGGGAAGCTAGAGTAAGTAGTTCGCCAGTTAATAGTTTGCGCAACGTTGTTGCCATT
GCTGCAGGCATCGTGGTGTCACGCTCGTCGTTTGGTATGGCTTCATTCAGCTCCGGTTCCCAACGATCAA
GGCGAGTTACATGATCCCCCATGTTGTGCAAAAAAGCGGTTAGCTCCTTCGGTCCTCCGATCGTTGTCAG
AAGTAAGTTGGCCGCAGTGTTATCACTCATGGTTATGGCAGCACTGCATAATTCTCTTACTGTCATGCCA
TCCGTAAGATGCTTTTCTGTGACTGGTGAGTACTCAACCAAGTCATTCTGAGAATAGTGTATGCGGCGAC
CGAGTTGCTCTTGCCCGGCGTCAACACGGGATAATACCGCGCCACATAGCAGAACTTTAAAAGTGCTCAT
CATTGGAAAACGTTCTTCGGGGCGAAAACTCTCAAGGATCTTACCGCTGTTGAGATCCAGTTCGATGTAA
CCCACTCGTGCACCCAACTGATCTTCAGCATCTTTTACTTTCACCAGCGTTTCTGGGTGAGCAAAAACAG
GAAGGCAAAATGCCGCAAAAAAGGGAATAAGGGCGACACGGAAATGTTGAATACTCATACTCTTCCTTTT
TCAATATTATTGAAGCATTTATCAGGGTTATTGTCTCATGAGCGGATACATATTTGAATGTATTTAGAAA
AATAAACAAATAGGGGTTCCGCGCACATTTCCCCGAAAAGTGCCACCTGACGTCTAAGAAACCATTATTA
TCATGACATTAACCTATAAAAATAGGCGTATCACGAGGCCCTTTCGTCTTCAAGAATTCTCATGTTTGAC
AGCTTATCATCGATAAGCTGATCCTCACAGGCCGCACCCAGCTTTTCTTCCGTTGCCCCAGTAGCATCTC
TGTCTGGTGACCTTGAAGAGGAAGAGGAGGGGTCCCGAGAATCCCCATCCCTACCGTCCAGCAAAAAGGG
GGACGAGGAATTTGAGGCCTGGCTTGAGGCTCAGGACGCAAATCTTGAGGATGTTCAGCGGGAGTTTTCC
GGGCTGCGAGTAATTGGTGATGAGGACGAGGATGGTTCGGAGGATGGGGAATTTTCAGACCTGGATCTGT
CTGACAGCGACCATGAAGGGGATGAGGGTGGGGGGGCTGTTGGAGGGGGCAGGAGTCTGCACTCCCTGTA
TTCACTGAGCGTCGTCTAATAAAGATGTCTATTGATCTCTTTTAGTGTGAATCATGTCTGACGAGGGGCC
AGGTACAGGACCTGGAAATGGCCTAGGAGAGAAGGGAGACACATCTGGACCAGAAGGCTCCGGCGGCAGT
GGACCTCAAAGAAGAGGGGGTGATAACCATGGACGAGGACGGGGAAGAGGACGAGGACGAGGAGGCGGAA
GACCAGGAGCCCCGGGCGGCTCAGGATCAGGGCCAAGACATAGAGATGGTGTCCGGAGACCCCAAAAACG
TCCAAGTTGCATTGGCTGCAAAGGGACCCACGGTGGAACAGGAGCAGGAGCAGGAGCGG
